>Addgene plasmid #101002 | pNOC-stacked-GeNL | addgene full sequence | sequence record 245653 | Addgene NGS Result
TAATGGATGGGAAGTCGGTAAGTGAAAAGGGCTTTGTGTAAGGTGGATGTCAAATTTTGCCAACCCGTGC
CTCTGTGTTCGCAGTGTAGCAAGGAAGCCCACACCACCGCCTCATATTCAAATCGAAATCATCGAAGAAA
TCGGCGAGGATCTCATGCCCCAAAGCTGTCATCAAATGTGTCCCACCACACGAAGATGCCGAGTAAATGA
CGTGAGTTGTCCTATGATTGGCAGGATGTGGCATTTAAAGTCCAAAAGGCCCTGCTTGGTCGGTCACCTT
TTGCTCGCCTCCCCCTCCCGTCACACCCTAAACACGAATGCAGAAGAAAATCATGTGGGGAAGCAACGAT
TTAGAAATGGGAATGGAGGCTCTTCACTTCCTGAATCTGACCAAGCTGGCGGACACAACCGTAGAGGGAT
CTTTGACCTGCATCAATACACCGACATGTTAATAAATCGAGTACCAAAGAAAAGCTACTGAAGTCAGTTT
CGGATTGTGTTGTAGAATCTTTTGAGTCGTCACTGGAATGCTATGCTCGCTTCAATCGTCGATTAGCTTT
GTAAATTATTTCTGGTGGCAAGGCGGGGTTCAAGTAGCAAGTGGGGGCATGGCAGCACCCCTCCGAGCCT
CGTTCGTTCAGGTGTTTTTGGGACCTTTCCCTCCCTTCCTGTCTTCAGACGCTTTTATTTTCCTTTCCGT
TTTCTACTAGTGACAAAAAAAGGGCACACACTCTTTACTCGCTCACACCCTCGTACTCGGACACGCGCTG
TTACCGACTCTGGTACCTCAAGCGCTTCTAGCTCAGAAGAACTCGTCAAGAAGGCGATAGAAGGCGATGC
GCTGCGAATCGGGAGCGGCGATACCGTAAAGCACGAGGAAGCGGTCAGCCCATTCGCCGCCAAGCTCTTC
AGCAATATCACGGGTAGCCAACGCTATGTCCTGATAGCGGTCCGCCACACCCAGCCGGCCACAGTCGATG
AATCCAGAAAAGCGGCCATTTTCCACCATGATATTCGGCAAGCAGGCATCGCCATGGGTCACGACGAGAT
CCTCGCCGTCGGGCATGCTCGCCTTGAGCCTGGCGAACAGTTCGGCTGGCGCGAGCCCCTGATGCTCTTC
GTCCAGATCATCCTGATCGACAAGACCGGCTTCCATCCGAGTACGTGCTCGCTCGATGCGATGTTTCGCT
TGGTGGTCGAATGGGCAGGTAGCCGGATCAAGCGTATGCAGCCGCCGCATTGCATCAGCCATGATGGATA
CTTTCTCGGCAGGAGCAAGGTGAGATGACAGGAGATCCTGCCCCGGCACTTCGCCCAATAGCAGCCAGTC
CCTTCCCGCTTCAGTGACAACGTCGAGCACAGCTGCGCAAGGAACGCCCGTCGTGGCCAGCCACGATAGC
CGCGCTGCCTCGTCTTGCAGTTCATTCAGGGCACCGGACAGGTCGGTCTTGACAAAAAGAACCGGGCGCC
CCTGCGCTGACAGCCGGAACACGGCGGCATCAGAGCAGCCGATTGTCTGTTGTGCCCAGTCATAGCCGAA
TAGCCTCTCCACCCAAGCGGCCGGAGAACCTGCGTGCAATCCATCTTGTTCAATCATGGTCAGCTGCTCG
AGGGTTGCGTGTGTATCTGTGTGCAGTGGATATTGTTACCGAGTTTGGTGAGCGTGAGTCCGTTAGTGCC
CTGGTGGTGGTGGATTAGGAGAGTGGGTGACTCGGTGTCCATGGCTTTCTTCGCTCATTATAGGAGGGGA
AAGGAATGAGGGAGGGTGGGGAGACCGCGTCTGTTGTTGACCACCGATTTACTTCTTGCCTCCCTTCCCC
TCCCTCCCCTCAATCCGTACGACACAAATAGTAGCCGAGTGTCTGCTGCAGAGCGCATGATTAGTGTGGT
AGACAACGAGGGAGGGAAGGATGTACAGGGCATGGCACGGAGAAGCGATGGTGGCCAGGAAGAGGAGAGG
TCGTGAGAACAGGATGTGTTGCGAATGGATAAAAACAGAAAGCGATGGCTCTGGGCTTCGAAAGCAGGGG
ACATTAGGACGTGTAGACCATCTCGACGGATCCCTCTGTATCTCTGTTGTGCGTGAATGTTTTCTGTGCA
CGTGTAGTGTGTGAGAGTAGAACCCGGGAACTCGAACAGAGAAAAGCATGGGTGGCTGTGGTGTGGAGGC
TTCGTTCCCACCACATGCCCTTCTCCTTCGCCTCGCCTCTCCCTGCCTTCTTCCACGCACCCTTGCGCCC
CTCGTTCTCAATACCTGGCTCACTTCCACCATTCAAACAACCATCACGATACAGGCATTTATCTATCGTT
GAAGACTTCTTCCTCCGGTAGATCTTAGCCAAGGTAAGAAGAGGGGCATGCAGCAAGGAGAAAGAAATGA
TGCATGATGAGGAATAGAAGGGGAGGAGGGAGGGATATGATGGGAAGCGAAAGCGCATATTCTGGTGGTC
TGCTGCCTGATGGGGAGTCTAGCTGTGACACTGAGGACGGTGGCTGCTGGTGGCTGCGGGCGCTGCCTTG
GTGATCAATGGGAGTAAAGGGAGGGAAGGAGGTAGCGTGAACGGATGACGCGGAGAAGTTTAGGGGTCTC
TTTACGTATCGCCCCTGCCGCCCGCCTCTCTGCGATAAATGTGCCTGTTACCCTGCAGCCTCTATTCTTC
ACTGTGTTCCTGTTTTCCAACAGCCTCTATTCTTCCCTGTCTTTTGTTGCAGTGGCGTCATCCTCTCTTT
GCCCCAGTCGTCGTTCTCTCGACTCACTCACTCCCCCCCTCCTTCCCTCCCTCCATCCACAGAATCGATT
GGCGCGCCCTCGTTAACCAATTGGGGAGCGGCATGGTCTCTAAGGGGGAAGAAGACAATATGGCCTCGCT
GCCCGCTACGCATGAACTCCACATTTTTGGTTCCATCAACGGTGTGGATTTCGATATGGTTGGCCAAGGG
ACCGGCAACCCAAATGACGGCTATGAAGAGTTAAATCTCAAGAGCACGAAAGGGGATCTACAGTTTAGTC
CGTGGATACTTGTGCCTCACATCGGATACGGATTTCACCAATACCTGCCCTACCCTGACGGAATGAGCCC
TTTCCAGGCCGCTATGGTTGATGGAAGTGGTTACCAGGTCCATCGGACGATGCAATTTGAGGATGGGGCG
AGCCTGACGGTGAATTACAGATACACCTATGAGGGGAGCCATATAAAGGGCGAAGCCCAAGTCAAGGGGA
CCGGGTTTCCAGCGGACGGACCAGTGATGACAAATAGTTTGACTGCCGCGGATTGGTGTCGATCCAAAAA
GACATATCCTAACGACAAGACGATAATCAGTACGTTCAAATGGTCCTACACGACGGGTAATGGTAAACGA
TATAGGAGCACGGCGCGGACTACCTATACCTTCGCAAAACCGATGGCTGCAAATTACTTGAAGAACCAGC
CTATGTATGTCTTCCGCAAGACCGAGCTGAAGCACAGCAAGACGGAACTCAATTTTAAGGAATGGCAGAA
AGCCTTTACGGGGTTCGAGGACTTCGTGGGCGACTGGCGGCAGACGGCTGGCTATAACCTCGACCAGGTG
CTGGAGCAGGGCGGTGTGTCCTCGCTTTTCCAGAACCTGGGCGTCTCCGTGACCCCAATCCAGCGCATCG
TCCTGAGCGGCGAGAACGGCCTGAAGATCGACATCCACGTCATCATTCCCTACGAGGGCCTGAGCGGGGA
CCAAATGGGCCAGATCGAGAAGATCTTCAAGGTTGTGTACCCCGTGGACGATCACCACTTCAAGGTGATA
CTGCACTACGGGACGCTGGTCATCGACGGTGTGACGCCGAACATGATTGACTACTTCGGCCGTCCTTACG
AGGGCATTGCCGTGTTCGACGGCAAGAAGATCACGGTGACCGGCACCCTGTGGAACGGCAATAAGATCAT
TGACGAGCGGCTGATCAACCCGGATGGCTCGCTGTTGTTCCGCGTGACCATCAACGGGGTAACCGGCTGG
CGCCTGTGCGAGCGCATCCTGGCCGGATACCCCTACGACGTGCCCGACTACGCGGGAAGCGGCAGGCCTA
CGCGTGAGTCGCGATGAGCTCGAAAGATCCAAGAGAGACGAGTAGAGATTTTTTTTTTGGGATTGATGTT
TGTCGTTCTTTGAGTTGTCGTCGAGTTACGCCTTTTGTAAGAATGTTCCGCAGGAGAGGAGGAGGATGGG
CATGAGTGAGGGTGAGAGGGCTTGCCCGCTTTTTTTTTTAAAAACGCTGAAGACGTGGTTGTCAAACAAA
CCCCCCATAGAAACGATTTTGTTACGGTGCGGTCCAGACGTCACTTGAATGGCTCCGCGGAAAGGCCAGG
GAGGGAAGGGGGGAGGGAGGAAACATGAAACATGTTGAACGGCTCAACAGGGTTTGGGGGACAAGAGAGG
TAGCGCCCTGATGGACTGCTCCCTCCCCTCCTTTCCCTCAATGTCTCATTCATCCATGCTTCCCCCTTCT
CTCTCTCCCCTCCGTTCCATCCCCCGCGGGCGTGGTAGTGGCGTGATGGGATCCACTAAAATGTACGTGT
AAGAAAAGCCGGTGAGCTTACGCTTTTGTGAAAGTGGGAGTACGAGTGTTGTGTGTGTGTGTAGTGGTTT
CAGACCCCAGACAGAGGCGAAGCAGAAAAAGCAGACGATGAAGACGACGAAGAAATGAGCAGTCTATTTT
TATCGTGGAAACAGAAGAGGTGATATCGTCTCGTTCTTTGTTATCACCTACCCCGCGTGCATGTACATGC
AGCCTTTTTATTTTGTAATCTTTCCCGAAAAATCAACCGCCACCTCCCCCCCGCCTTCTCTCACCCATCA
TCTTCTCCTGTTTATCTTCTACTTTACACTAGATCGCATGGCACATCTCCCTCGCAATCCATCGGTGCAA
CCATCATCGATCCCACTCCTCCCTCCCTCCCTCCCTCCCTCCTCGCATCTCTTCTAAGAAATCCGCTAGT
GTTTAAACCACAGAATCAGGGGATAACGCAGGAAAGAACATGTGAGCAAAAGGCCAGCAAAAGGCCAGGA
ACCGTAAAAAGGCCGCGTTGCTGGCGTTTTTCCATAGGCTCCGCCCCCCTGACGAGCATCACAAAAATCG
ACGCTCAAGTCAGAGGTGGCGAAACCCGACAGGACTATAAAGATACCAGGCGTTTCCCCCTGGAAGCTCC
CTCGTGCGCTCTCCTGTTCCGACCCTGCCGCTTACCGGATACCTGTCCGCCTTTCTCCCTTCGGGAAGCG
TGGCGCTTTCTCATAGCTCACGCTGTAGGTATCTCAGTTCGGTGTAGGTCGTTCGCTCCAAGCTGGGCTG
TGTGCACGAACCCCCCGTTCAGCCCGACCGCTGCGCCTTATCCGGTAACTATCGTCTTGAGTCCAACCCG
GTAAGACACGACTTATCGCCACTGGCAGCAGCCACTGGTAACAGGATTAGCAGAGCGAGGTATGTAGGCG
GTGCTACAGAGTTCTTGAAGTGGTGGCCTAACTACGGCTACACTAGAAGAACAGTATTTGGTATCTGCGC
TCTGCTGAAGCCAGTTACCTTCGGAAAAAGAGTTGGTAGCTCTTGATCCGGCAAACAAACCACCGCTGGT
AGCGGTGGTTTTTTTGTTTGCAAGCAGCAGATTACGCGCAGAAAAAAAGGATCTCAAGAAGATCCTTTGA
TCTTTTCTACGGGGTCTGACGCTCAGTGGAACGAAAACTCACGTTAAGGGATTTTGGTCATGAGATTATC
AAAAAGGATCTTCACCTAGATCCTTTTAAATTAAAAATGAAGTTTTAAATCAATCTAAAGTATATATGAG
TAAACTTGGTCTGACAGTTACCAATGCTTAATCAGTGAGGCACCTATCTCAGCGATCTGTCTATTTCGTT
CATCCATAGTTGCCTGACTCCCCGTCGTGTAGATAACTACGATACGGGAGGGCTTACCATCTGGCCCCAG
TGCTGCAATGATACCGCGAGACCCACGCTCACCGGCTCCAGATTTATCAGCAATAAACCAGCCAGCCGGA
AGGGCCGAGCGCAGAAGTGGTCCTGCAACTTTATCCGCCTCCATCCAGTCTATTAATTGTTGCCGGGAAG
CTAGAGTAAGTAGTTCGCCAGTTAATAGTTTGCGCAACGTTGTTGCCATTGCTACAGGCATCGTGGTGTC
ACGCTCGTCGTTTGGTATGGCTTCATTCAGCTCCGGTTCCCAACGATCAAGGCGAGTTACATGATCCCCC
ATGTTGTGCAAAAAAGCGGTTAGCTCCTTCGGTCCTCCGATCGTTGTCAGAAGTAAGTTGGCCGCAGTGT
TATCACTCATGGTTATGGCAGCACTGCATAATTCTCTTACTGTCATGCCATCCGTAAGATGCTTTTCTGT
GACTGGTGAGTACTCAACCAAGTCATTCTGAGAATAGTGTATGCGGCGACCGAGTTGCTCTTGCCCGGCG
TCAATACGGGATAATACCGCGCCACATAGCAGAACTTTAAAAGTGCTCATCATTGGAAAACGTTCTTCGG
GGCGAAAACTCTCAAGGATCTTACCGCTGTTGAGATCCAGTTCGATGTAACCCACTCGTGCACCCAACTG
ATCTTCAGCATCTTTTACTTTCACCAGCGTTTCTGGGTGAGCAAAAACAGGAAGGCAAAATGCCGCAAAA
AAGGGAATAAGGGCGACACGGAAATGTTGAATACTCATACTCTTCCTTTTTCAATATTATTGAAGCATTT
ATCAGGGTTATTGTCTCATGAGCGGATACATATTTGAATGTATTTAGAAAAATAAACAAATAGGGGTTCC
GCGCACATTTCCCCGAAAAGTGCCACCTGGGTCCTTTTCATCACGTGCTATAAAAATAATTATAATTTAA
ATTTTTTAATATAAATATATAAATTAAAAATAGAAAGTAAAAAAAGAAATTAAAGAAAAAATAGTTTTTG
TTTTCCGAAGATGTAAAAGACTCTAGGGGGATCGCCAACAAATACTACCTTTTATCTTGTACTTCCTGCT
CTCAGGTATTAATGCCGAATTGTTTCATCTTGTCTGTGTAGAAGACCACACACGAAAATCCTGTGATTTT
ACATTTTACTTATCGTTAATCGAATGTATATCTATTTAATCTGCTTTTCTTGTCTAATAAATATATATGT
AAAGTACGCTTTTTGTTGAAATTTTTTAAACCTTTGTTTATTTTTTTTTCTTCATTCCGTAACTCTTCTA
CCTTCTTTATTTACTTTCTAAAATCCAAATACAAAACATAAAAATAAATAAACACAGAGTAAATTCCCAA
ATTATTCCATCATTAAAAGATACGAGGCGCGTGTAAGTTACAGGCAAGCGATCCGTCTAAGAAACCGGTT
AAGGC
Features (pLannotate 1.2.2; 8 found; start..end, strand, type, name):
    113..133     -  CDS            VP96 (fragment): 6 tandem repeats of the minimal activation domain of herpes simplex virus VP16 (Cheng et al., 2013)
    803..1597    -  CDS            NeoR/KanR: aminoglycoside phosphotransferase from Tn5; aph(3')-II (or nptII); confers resistance to neomycin, kanamycin, and G418 (Geneticin®)
   2833..3510    +  CDS            mNeonGreen: mNeonGreen is a basic (constitutively fluorescent) green/yellow fluorescent protein published in 2013, derived from Branchiostoma lanceolatum. It is reported to be a very rapidly-maturing monomer with moderate acid sensitivity.
   3496..4014    +  CDS            LUCI_OPLGR (fragment): Experimental evidence at protein level: Swiss-Prot protein existence level 1. Catalytic subunit of oplophorus-luciferin 2-monooxygenase. Oxidoreductase that converts coelenterazine (the oplophorus luciferin) to coelenteramide under emission of blue light with a maximum at 454 nm. Is also active with bisdeoxycoelenterazine. From Oplophorus gracilirostris (Luminous shrimp).
   5069..5657    -  rep_origin     ori: high-copy-number ColE1/pMB1/pBR322/pUC origin of replication
   5828..6688    -  CDS            AmpR: β-lactamase; bla; confers resistance to ampicillin, carbenicillin, and related antibiotics
   6689..6793    -  promoter       AmpR promoter: bla
   6830..7333    +  misc_feature   CEN/ARS: S. cerevisiae CEN6 centromere fused to an autonomously replicating sequence
