[The description below was written by a language model from this plasmid's Addgene catalogue record and pLannotate feature annotations shown in this document.]
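Description:
pNOC-stacked-GeNL is an empty-backbone expression vector for the microalga Nannochloropsis, derived from pNOC-ARS-stacked-NeoR-GFP and about 7.3 kb in size. In E. coli it is maintained as a high-copy plasmid through a ColE1/pUC-type origin and selected with ampicillin via the β-lactamase gene and its native promoter. The feature table also detects a yeast CEN6/ARS element next to the bacterial module, consistent with the "ARS" in the parent backbone's name, although the record does not say what role it plays in this construct.

The algal payload is a "stacked" arrangement in which a bidirectional promoter, listed as Ribi, drives two divergently oriented coding sequences. On one strand lies the Tn5 aminoglycoside phosphotransferase (NeoR/KanR), which gives G418/neomycin resistance for selecting algal transformants. On the other strand lies GeNL, annotated here as mNeonGreen joined directly to an Oplophorus luciferase catalytic subunit fragment, the protein from which NanoLuc-type luciferases derive. In this kind of fusion, energy from luciferase-catalysed substrate oxidation is transferred to the fluorescent protein, producing bright green-shifted luminescence. The roughly 1.2 kb gap between the two reading frames is unannotated and presumably holds the promoter; terminators are likewise not annotated. A very short hit to a VP16 activation-domain repeat is probably a spurious match.

The stated purpose is fusion expression of the GeNL reporter alongside the resistance gene, so a sequence of interest can be joined to the reporter and followed by luminescence. The associated publication used bioluminescence reporter lines to identify circadian rhythms in Nannochloropsis species.
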