Addgene plasmid #101002: pNOC-stacked-GeNL
Purpose: (Empty Backbone) Construct for fusion expression of GeNL reporter and neomycin/G418 resistance gene by a bidirectional promoter
Depositing lab: Eva Farre. Depositing organization: Michigan State University. Publication: Identification of circadian rhythms in Nannochloropsis species using bioluminescence reporter lines. Poliner E, Cummings C, Newton L, Farre EM. Plant J. 2019 Jul;99(1):112-127. doi: 10.1111/tpj.14314. Epub 2019 Apr 19. PubMed 30883973.
Backbone
  Vector backbone: pNOC-ARS-stacked-NeoR-GFP
  Backbone size (bp): 7313
  Vector type: Algae, Nannochloropsis
  Promoter: Ribi
  Selectable markers: Neomycin (select with G418)
Growth in bacteria
  Bacterial resistance: Ampicillin, 100 μg/mL
  Growth temperature: 37°C
  Growth strain: DH5alpha
  Copy number: High Copy
Terms and licenses: Academic/Nonprofit Terms; Industry Terms: Not Available to Industry
How to cite: pNOC-stacked-GeNL was a gift from Eva Farre (Addgene plasmid # 101002 ; http://n2t.net/addgene:101002 ; RRID:Addgene_101002)
